Addgene plasmid #127366: R4pGWB601_UBQ10p-Turbo-NES-YFP
Purpose: Binary vector for expressing cytosolic TurboID-YFP under the UBQ10 promoter in plants
Depositing lab: Dominique Bergmann. Depositing organization: Stanford University. Publication: Proximity labeling of protein complexes and cell type-specific organellar proteomes in Arabidopsis enabled by TurboID. Mair A, Xu SL, Branon TC, Ting AY, Bergmann DC. Elife. 2019 Sep 19;8. pii: 47864. doi: 10.7554/eLife.47864. PubMed 31535972.
Backbone
  Vector backbone: R4pGWB601
  Backbone manufacturer: http://shimane-u.org/nakagawa/gbv.htm
  Total vector size (bp): 12878
  Vector type: Plant Expression
  Selectable markers: Basta
Growth in bacteria
  Bacterial resistance: Spectinomycin, 50 μg/mL
  Growth temperature: 37°C
  Growth strain: DH5alpha
  Copy number: Unknown
Gene/Insert
  Gene/Insert name: TurboID (BirA mutant)
  Species: BirA from E. coli, codon optimized for human and mutated
  Insert size (bp): 957
  Mutation: Q65P, I87V, R118S, E140K, Q141R, S150G, L151P, V160A, T192A, K194I, M209V, M241T, S263P, I305V
  Promoter: Arabidopsis UBQ10 promoter
  Tag / fusion protein: V5 (N terminal on insert); NES (C terminal on insert); GS linker (C terminal on insert); YFP (C terminal on insert)
  Cloning method: Gateway Cloning
  Sequencing primers: 5′ M13 fw; 3′ M13 rv
Resource information
  A portion of this plasmid was derived from a plasmid made by: TurboID was obtained from Alice Ting's lab at Stanford University (cloned from V5-hBirA-Turbo-NES_pCDNA3, Addgene catalog #107169).
Terms and licenses: Academic/Nonprofit Terms; Industry Terms: Not Available to Industry
How to cite: R4pGWB601_UBQ10p-Turbo-NES-YFP was a gift from Dominique Bergmann (Addgene plasmid # 127366 ; http://n2t.net/addgene:127366 ; RRID:Addgene_127366)
