[The description below was written by a language model from this plasmid's Addgene catalogue record and pLannotate feature annotations shown in this document.]
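Description:
R4pGWB601_UBQ10p-Turbo-NES-YFP is a 12.9 kb plant binary vector built on the R4pGWB601 Gateway backbone, intended for Agrobacterium-mediated transformation of plants. It replicates in E. coli through a ColE1/pBR322-type origin (with the bom mobilisation region) and in Agrobacterium through the pVS1 oriV, RepA and StaA stability functions. Bacterial selection is by spectinomycin via the aadA (SmR) gene. Between the nopaline-type right and left T-DNA borders it carries, alongside the expression cassette, a plant selection cassette consisting of the NOS promoter, the bar/BlpR phosphinothricin acetyltransferase gene and a NOS terminator, which confers Basta resistance on transformants.

The payload was assembled by multisite Gateway recombination. The region between the attB4 and attB1 sites, unannotated in the feature table, corresponds in position to the Arabidopsis UBQ10 promoter named in the catalogue entry, which is generally used for strong, broad expression. The coding fusion lies between attB1 and attB2, followed by a NOS terminator. It encodes TurboID, an engineered E. coli BirA biotin ligase carrying fourteen substitutions that give it high catalytic efficiency, here in human codon-optimised form. The record lists an N-terminal V5 epitope tag, which the feature table does not annotate. TurboID is followed by the HIV Rev nuclear export signal, a GS linker and EYFP. The NES keeps the fusion out of the nucleus, so the ligase promiscuously biotinylates nearby cytosolic proteins, while YFP and V5 allow localisation and detection. The construct serves for proximity labelling in plants, providing a ubiquitously expressed cytosolic TurboID, for example as a compartment-level reference in biotin-labelling proteomics experiments.
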