Features (pLannotate 1.2.2; 28 found; start..end, strand, type, name):
      1..25      -  misc_feature   RB T-DNA repeat: right border repeat from nopaline C58 T-DNA
     91..245     -  CDS            lacZα (fragment): LacZα fragment of β-galactosidase; lacZ fragment
    269..289     +  protein_bind   attB4: mutant version of attB; core recombination site for the Gateway® BP reaction BP Clonase™
   2309..2329    +  protein_bind   attB1: mutant version of attB; core recombination site for the Gateway® BP reaction BP Clonase™
   2394..3350    +  CDS            TurboID: mutant of the E. coli biotin ligase BioID engineered for improved catalytic efficiency (Branon et al., 2018)
   3357..3383    +  CDS            NES: nuclear export signal from the HIV Rev protein (Fischer et al., 1995)
   3414..4133    +  CDS            EYFP: enhanced YFP mammalian codon-optimized
   4156..4180    -  protein_bind   attB2: mutant version of attB; recombination site for the Gateway® BP reaction BP Clonase™
   4212..4464    +  terminator     NOS terminator: nopaline synthase terminator and poly(A) signal
   4519..4541    -  protein_bind   lac operator (fragment): The lac repressor binds to the lac operator to inhibit transcription in E. coli. This inhibition can be relieved by adding lactose or isopropyl-β-D-thiogalactopyranoside (IPTG). lac repressor encoded by lacI
   4545..4575    -  promoter       lac promoter: promoter for the E. coli lac operon
   4590..4611    -  protein_bind   CAP binding site: CAP binding activates transcription in the presence of cAMP. E. coli catabolite activator protein
   4647..4899    -  terminator     NOS terminator: nopaline synthase terminator and poly(A) signal
   4931..5044    -  CDS            bah (fragment): BAH_STRHY - Protein inferred from homology: Swiss-Prot protein existence level 3. This protein removes the N-acetyl group from bialaphos as one of the final steps of the bialaphos biosynthetic pathway. From Streptomyces hygroscopicus.
   5059..5610    -  CDS            BlpR: phosphinothricin acetyltransferase; Streptomyces hygroscopicus bar; confers resistance to bialophos or phosphinothricin
   5662..5841    -  promoter       NOS promoter: nopaline synthase promoter
   5921..6250    -  CDS            tnpA (fragment): TN5P_ECOLX - Also known as tnp. Experimental evidence at protein level: Swiss-Prot protein existence level 1. Mediates transposition of transposon Tn5 by a 'cut and paste' mechanism. First, the monomeric transposase binds the 19 bp inverted DNA repeats flanking the transposon. Then, dimerization of the DNA- bound transposase creates a synaptic DNA complex. After nicking of the first DNA strand, excision of the transposon proceeds through a series of intermediates. The transposase then mediates the insertion of the transposon at a new site by strand transfer. The activity of the wild- type tran
   6347..6371    -  misc_feature   LB T-DNA repeat: left border repeat from nopaline C58 T-DNA
   6630..6653    +  promoter       Pc promoter (fragment): intI1 (promoter lies within the coding sequence); class 1 integron promoter
   6829..6885    +  CDS            GmR (fragment): gentamycin acetyltransferase; aacC1; confers resistance to gentamycin
   6896..7683    +  CDS            SmR (fragment): aminoglycoside adenylyltransferase (Murphy, 1985); aadA; confers resistance to spectinomycin and streptomycin
   7929..8517    +  rep_origin     ori: high-copy-number ColE1/pMB1/pBR322/pUC origin of replication
   8703..8843    -  misc_feature   bom: basis of mobility region from pBR322
   8945..8984    -  CDS            rop (fragment): Rop protein, which maintains plasmids at low copy number; rop
   9187..9381    -  rep_origin     pVS1 oriV: origin of replication for the Pseudomonas plasmid pVS1 (Heeb et al., 2000)
   9447..10520   -  CDS            pVS1 RepA: replication protein from the Pseudomonas plasmid pVS1 (Heeb et al., 2000)
  10949..11578   -  CDS            pVS1 StaA: stability protein from the Pseudomonas plasmid pVS1 (Heeb et al., 2000)
  12138..12539   -  CDS            Y4CG_SINFN (fragment): Protein inferred from homology: Swiss-Prot protein existence level 3. From Sinorhizobium fredii (strain NBRC 101917 / NGR234).
>Addgene plasmid #127366 | R4pGWB601_UBQ10p-Turbo-NES-YFP | addgene full sequence | sequence record 246342 | Addgene NGS Result
GTTTACCCGCCAATATATCCTGTCAAACACTGATAGTTTAAACTGAAGGCGGGAAACGACAATCTGATCC
AAGCTCAAGCTGCTCTAGCATTCGCCATTCAGGCTGCGCAACTGTTGGGAAGGGCGATCGGTGCGGGCCT
CTTCGCTATTACGCCAGCTGGCGAAAGGGGGATGTGCTGCAAGGCGATTAAGTTGGGTAACGCCAGGGTT
TTCCCAGTCACGACGTTGTAAAACGACGGCCAGTGCCAAGCTTGTGGATCCCCCATCACAACTTTGTATA
GAAAAGTTGGCTCCGAATTCGCCCTTAGTCTAGCTCAACAGAGCTTTTAACCCAAATTGGTACAATAGAA
TACAACTTTAGATCATAATTCTCAAAAGAAAGAGATTCCTTAGCTATTCTATCTGCCACTCCATTTCCTT
CTCGGCTTGTATGCACAAGCATAAAATCCTCAAACTTGCTAAGTAGATACTTTATGTCTTGGATAATTGG
ATTGAGACTTGACAAGCATAACTTTCATGTAACCAAAGACACAAGTTGCTGAGAATCCACCTCAAAAATG
ATCTTCCTATAATTGAATCGGGATAATGACAGCACAGCCCATCTAAGAGCCTCCACTTCTACTTCCAGCA
CGCTTCTTACTTTTACCACAGCTCTTGCACCTAACCATAACACCTTCCCTGTATGATCGCGAAGCACCCA
CCCTAAGCCACATTTTAATCCTTCTGTTGGCCATGCCCCATCAAAGTTGCACTTAACCCAAGATTGTGGT
GGAGCTTCCCATGTTTCTCGTCTGTCCCGACGGTGTTGTGGTTGGTGCTTTCCTTACATTCTGAGCCTCT
TTCCTTCTAATCCACTCATCTGCATCTTCTTGTGTCCTTACTAATACCTCATTGGTTCCAAATTCCCTCC
CTTTAAGCACCAGCTCGTTTCTGTTCTTCCACAGCCTCCCAAGTATCCAAGGGACTAAAGCCTCCACATT
CTTCAGATCAGGATATTCTTGTTTAAGATGTTGAACTCTATGGAGGTTTGTATGAACTGATGATCTAGGA
CCGGATAAGTTCCCTTCTTCATAGCGAACTTATTCAAAGAATGTTTTGTGTATCATTCTTGTTACATTGT
TATTAATGAAAAAATATTATTGGTCATTGGACTGAACACGAGTGTTAAATATGGACCAGGCCCCAAATAA
GATCCATTGATATATGAATTAAATAACAAGAATAAATCGAGTCACCAAACCACTTGCCTTTTTTAACGAG
ACTTGTTCACCAACTTGATACAAAAGTCATTATCCTATGCAAATCAATAATCATACAAAAATATCCAATA
ACACTAAAAAATTAAAAGAAATGGATAATTTCACAATATGTTATACGATAAAGAAGTTACTTTTCCAAGA
AATTCACTGATTTTATAAGCCCACTTGCATTAGATAAATGGCAAAAAAAAACAAAAAGGAAAAGAAATAA
AGCACGAAGAATTCTAGAAAATACGAAATACGCTTCAATGCAGTGGGACCCACGGTTCAATTATTGCCAA
TTTTCAGCTCCACCGTATATTTAAAAAATAAAACGATAATGCTAAAAAAATATAAATCGTAACGATCGTT
AAATCTCAACGGCTGGATCTTATGACGACCGTTAGAAATTGTGGTTGTCGACGAGTCAGTAATAAACGGC
GTCAAAGTGGTTGCAGCCGGCACACACGAGTCGTGTTTATCAACTCAAAGCACAAATACTTTTCCTCAAC
CTAAAAATAAGGCAATTAGCCAAAAACAACTTTGCGTGTAAACAACGCTCAATACACGTGTCATTTTATT
ATTAGCTATTGCTTCACCGCCTTAGCTTTCTCGTGACCTAGTCGTCCTCGTCTTTTCTTCTTCTTCTTCT
ATAAAACAATACCCAAAGAGCTCTTCTTCTTCACAATTCAGATTTCAATTTCTCAAAATCTTAAAAACTT
TCTCTCAATTCTCTCTACCGTGATCAAGGTAAATTTCTGTGTTCCTTATTCTCTCAAAATCTTCGATTTT
GTTTTCGTTCGATCCCAATTTCGTATATGTTCTTTGGTTTAGATTCTGTTAATCTTAGATCGAAGACGAT
TTTCTGGGTTTGATCGTTAGATATCATCTTAATTCTCGATTAGGGTTTCATAGATATCATCCGATTTGTT
CAAATAATTTGAGTTTTGTCGAATAATTACTCTTCGATTTGTGATTTCTATCTAGATCTGGTGTTAGTTT
CTAGTTTGTGCGATCGAATTTGTCGATTAATCTGAGTTTTTCTGATTAACAGAAGGGCGAATTCGACCCA
AGTTTGTACAAAAAAGCAGGCTCCGCGGCCGCATGGGCAAGCCCATCCCCAACCCCCTGCTGGGCCTGGA
CAGCACCGCTAGCAAAGACAATACTGTGCCTCTGAAGCTGATCGCTCTCCTGGCTAATGGCGAGTTCCAT
AGTGGCGAACAGCTGGGAGAAACCCTGGGCATGTCCAGGGCCGCTATCAACAAGCACATTCAGACTCTGC
GCGACTGGGGCGTGGACGTGTTCACCGTGCCCGGAAAGGGCTACTCTCTGCCCGAGCCTATCCCGCTGCT
GAACGCTAAACAGATTCTGGGACAGCTGGACGGCGGGAGCGTGGCAGTCCTGCCTGTGGTCGACTCCACC
AATCAGTACCTGCTGGATCGAATCGGCGAGCTGAAGAGTGGGGATGCTTGCATTGCAGAATATCAGCAGG
CAGGGAGAGGAAGCAGAGGGAGGAAATGGTTCTCTCCTTTTGGAGCTAACCTGTACCTGAGTATGTTTTG
GCGCCTGAAGCGGGGACCAGCAGCAATCGGCCTGGGCCCGGTCATCGGAATTGTCATGGCAGAAGCGCTG
CGAAAGCTGGGAGCAGACAAGGTGCGAGTCAAATGGCCCAATGACCTGTATCTGCAGGATAGAAAGCTGG
CAGGCATCCTGGTGGAGCTGGCCGGAATAACAGGCGATGCTGCACAGATCGTCATTGGCGCCGGGATTAA
CGTGGCTATGAGGCGCGTGGAGGAAAGCGTGGTCAATCAGGGCTGGATCACACTGCAGGAAGCAGGGATT
AACCTGGACAGGAATACTCTGGCCGCTACGCTGATCCGAGAGCTGCGGGCAGCCCTGGAACTGTTCGAGC
AGGAAGGCCTGGCTCCATATCTGCCACGGTGGGAGAAGCTGGATAACTTCATCAATAGACCCGTGAAGCT
GATCATTGGGGACAAAGAGATTTTCGGGATTAGCCGGGGGATTGATAAACAGGGAGCCCTGCTGCTGGAA
CAGGACGGAGTTATCAAACCCTGGATGGGCGGAGAAATCAGTCTGCGGTCTGCCGAAAAGCTGCAGCTGC
CTCCCCTGGAGCGCCTGACCCTGGACGGAGGCGGTGGAAGCGGCGGAGGTTCCATGGTGAGCAAGGGCGA
GGAGCTGTTCACCGGGGTGGTGCCCATCCTGGTCGAGCTGGACGGCGACGTAAACGGCCACAAGTTCAGC
GTGTCCGGCGAGGGCGAGGGCGATGCCACCTACGGCAAGCTGACCCTGAAGTTCATCTGCACCACCGGCA
AGCTGCCCGTGCCCTGGCCCACCCTCGTGACCACCTTCGGCTACGGCCTGCAGTGCTTCGCCCGCTACCC
CGACCACATGAAGCAGCACGACTTCTTCAAGTCCGCCATGCCCGAAGGCTACGTCCAGGAGCGCACCATC
TTCTTCAAGGACGACGGCAACTACAAGACCCGCGCCGAGGTGAAGTTCGAGGGCGACACCCTGGTGAACC
GCATCGAGCTGAAGGGCATCGACTTCAAGGAGGACGGCAACATCCTGGGGCACAAGCTGGAGTACAACTA
CAACAGCCACAACGTCTATATCATGGCCGACAAGCAGAAGAACGGCATCAAGGTGAACTTCAAGATCCGC
CACAACATCGAGGACGGCAGCGTGCAGCTCGCCGACCACTACCAGCAGAACACCCCCATCGGCGACGGCC
CCGTGCTGCTGCCCGACAACCACTACCTGAGCTACCAGTCCGCCCTGAGCAAAGACCCCAACGAGAAGCG
CGATCACATGGTCCTGCTGGAGTTCGTGACCGCCGCCGGGATCACTCTCGGCATGGACGAGCTGTACAAG
TAAGGGCCCAAGGGTGGGCGCGCCGACCCAGCTTTCTTGTACAAAGTGGTTGATAACAGCGCTTAGAGCT
CGAATTTCCCCGATCGTTCAAACATTTGGCAATAAAGTTTCTTAAGATTGAATCCTGTTGCCGGTCTTGC
GATGATTATCATATAATTTCTGTTGAATTACGTTAAGCATGTAATAATTAACATGTAATGCATGACGTTA
TTTATGAGATGGGTTTTTATGATTAGAGTCCCGCAATTATACATTTAATACGCGATAGAAAACAAAATAT
AGCGCGCAAACTAGGATAAATTATCGCGCGCGGTGTCATCTATGTTACTAGATCGGGAATTGGTTCCGGA
ACCAATTCGTAATCATGTCATAGCTGTTTCCTGTGTGAAATTGTTATCCGCTCACAATTCCACACAACAT
ACGAGCCGGAAGCATAAAGTGTAAAGCCTGGGGTGCCTAATGAGTGAGCTAACTCACATTAGGCTGAATT
AGGCGCGCCTATTTCTATTAATTCCCGATCTAGTAACATAGATGACACCGCGCGCGATAATTTATCCTAG
TTTGCGCGCTATATTTTGTTTTCTATCGCGTATTAAATGTATAATTGCGGGACTCTAATCATAAAAACCC
ATCTCATAAATAACGTCATGCATTACATGTTAATTATTACATGCTTAACGTAATTCAACAGAAATTATAT
GATAATCATCGCAAGACCGGCAACAGGATTCAATCTTAAGAAACTTTATTGCCAAATGTTTGAACGATCG
GGGAAATTCGAGCTGGGGACGTCCCCAGCTCGGTACCCCCTCCTGGGCACGGTCGTACGCGATCCGCCGC
GGTTCCACCTCACCATTGCGGGTATGCCAGTTGAGTTCGATGAGTTCCCGTACCAGCTCCAACTCGGGCG
ATGCCACGCGCACTCCGTTCAGATCTCGGTGACGGGCAGGACCGGACGGGGCGGTACCGGCAGGCTGAAG
TCCAGCTGCCAGAAACCCACGTCATGCCAGTTCCCGTGCTTGAAGCCGGCCGCCCGCAGCATGCCGCGGG
GGGCATATCCGAGCGCCTCGTGCATGCGCACGCTCGGGTCGTTGGGCAGCCCGATGACAGCGACCACGCT
CTTGAAGCCCTGTGCCTCCAGGGACTTCAGCAGGTGGGTGTAGAGCGTGGAGCCCAGTCCCGTCCGCTGG
TGGCGGGGGGAGACGTACACGGTCGACTCGGCCGTCCAGTCGTAGGCGTTGCGTGCCTTCCAGGGGCCCG
CGTAGGCGATGCCGGCGACCTCGCCGTCCACCTCGGCGACGAGCCAGGGATAGCGCTCCCGCAGACGGAC
GAGGTCGTCCGTCCACTCCTGCGGTTCCTGCGGCTCGGTACGGAAGTTGACCGTGCTTGTCTCGATGTAG
TGGTTGACGATGGTGCAGACCGCCGGCATGTCCGCCTCGGTGGCACGGCGGATGTCGGCCGGGCGTCGTT
CTGGGCTCATATCTTATTGCCCCCCGGGATCAGATCTGGATTGAGAGTGAATATGAGACTCTAATTGGAT
ACCGAGGGGAATTTATGGAACGTCAGTGGAGCATTTTTGACAAGAAATATTTGCTAGCTGATAGTGACCT
TAGGCGACTTTTGAACGCGCAATAATGGTTTCTGACGTATGTGCTTAGCTCATTAAACTCCAGAAACCCG
CGGCTGAGTGGCTCCTTCAACGTTGCGGTTCTGTCAGTTCCAAACGTAAAACGGCTTGTCCCGCGTCATC
GGCGGGGGTCATAACGTGACTCCCTTAATTCTCCGCTCATGATCTTGATCCCCTGCGCCATCAGATCCTT
GGCGGCAAGAAAGCCATCCAGTTTACTTTGCAGGGCTTCCCAACCTTACCAGAGGGCGCCCCAGCTGGCA
ATTCCGGTTCGCTTGCTGTCCATAAAACCGCCCAGTCTAGCTATCGCCATGTAAGCCCACTGCAAGCTAC
CTGCTTTCTCTTTGCGCTTGCGTTTTCCCTTGTCCAGATAGCCCAGTAGCTGACATTCATCCGGGGTCAG
CACCGTTTCTGCGGACTGGCTTTCTACGTGTTCCGCTTCCTTTAGCAGCCCTTGCGCCCTGAGTGCTTGC
GGCAGCGTGAAGCTGATCCGTCGAGATTAATAGAAATAAATTCAGCCTAATTCGGCGTTAATTCAGTACA
TTAAAAACGTCCGCAATGTGTTATTAAGTTGTCTAAGCGTCAATTTGTTTACACCACAATATATCCTGCC
ACCAGCCAGCCAACAGCTCCCCGACCGGCAGCTCGGCACAAAATCACCACTCGATACAGGCAGCCCATCA
GTCCGGGACGGCGTCAGCGGGAGAGCCGTTGTAAGGCGGCAGACTTTGCTCATGTTACCGATGCTATTCG
GAAGAACGGCAACTAAGCTGCCGGGTTTGAAACACGGATGATCTCGCGGAGGGTAGCATGTTGATTGTAA
CGATGACAGAGCGTTGCTGCCTGTGATCAATTCGGGCACGAACCCAGTGGACATAAGCCTGTTCGGTTCG
TAAGCTGTAATGCAAGTAGCGTATGCGCTCACGCAACTGGTCCAGAACCTTGACCGAACGCAGCGGTGGT
AACGGCGCAGTGGCGGTTTTCATGGCTTGTTATGACTGTTTTTTTGGGGTACAGTCTATGCCTCGGGCAT
CCAAGCAGCAAGCGCGTTACGCCGTGGGTCGATGTTTGATGTTATGGAGCAGCAACGATGTTACGCAGCA
GGGCAGTCGCCCTAAAACAAAGTTAAACATCATGGGGGAAGCGGTGATCGCCGAAGTATCGACTCAACTA
TCAGAGGTAGTTGGCGTCATCGAGCGCCATCTCGAACCGACGTTGCTGGCCGTACATTTGTACGGCTCCG
CAGTGGATGGCGGCCTGAAGCCACACAGTGATATTGATTTGCTGGTTACGGTGACCGTAAGGCTTGATGA
AACAACGCGGCGAGCTTTGATCAACGACCTTTTGGAAACTTCGGCTTCCCCTGGAGAGAGCGAGATTCTC
CGCGCTGTAGAAGTCACCATTGTTGTGCACGACGACATCATTCCGTGGCGTTATCCAGCTAAGCGCGAAC
TGCAATTTGGAGAATGGCAGCGCAATGACATTCTTGCAGGTATCTTCGAGCCAGCCACGATCGACATTGA
TCTGGCTATCTTGCTGACAAAAGCAAGAGAACATAGCGTTGCCTTGGTAGGTCCAGCGGCGGAGGAACTC
TTTGATCCGGTTCCTGAACAGGATCTATTTGAGGCGCTAAATGAAACCTTAACGCTATGGAACTCGCCGC
CCGACTGGGCTGGCGATGAGCGAAATGTAGTGCTTACGTTGTCCCGCATTTGGTACAGCGCAGTAACCGG
CAAAATCGCGCCGAAGGATGTCGCTGCCGACTGGGCAATGGAGCGCCTGCCGGCCCAGTATCAGCCCGTC
ATACTTGAAGCTAGACAGGCTTATCTTGGACAAGAAGAAGATCGCTTGGCCTCGCGCGCAGATCAGTTGG
AAGAATTTGTCCACTACGTGAAAGGCGAGATCACCAAGGTAGTCGGCAAATAATGTCTAGCTAGAAATTC
GTTCAAGCCGACGCCGCTTCGCGGCGCGGCTTAACTCAAGCGTTAGATGCACTAAGCACATAATTGCTCA
CAGCCAAACTATCAGGTCAAGTCTGCTTTTATTATTTTTAAGCGTGCATAATAAGCCCTACACAAATTGG
GAGATATATCATGCATGACCAAAATCCCTTAACGTGAGTTTTCGTTCCACTGAGCGTCAGACCCCGTAGA
AAAGATCAAAGGATCTTCTTGAGATCCTTTTTTTCTGCGCGTAATCTGCTGCTTGCAAACAAAAAAACCA
CCGCTACCAGCGGTGGTTTGTTTGCCGGATCAAGAGCTACCAACTCTTTTTCCGAAGGTAACTGGCTTCA
GCAGAGCGCAGATACCAAATACTGTCCTTCTAGTGTAGCCGTAGTTAGGCCACCACTTCAAGAACTCTGT
AGCACCGCCTACATACCTCGCTCTGCTAATCCTGTTACCAGTGGCTGCTGCCAGTGGCGATAAGTCGTGT
CTTACCGGGTTGGACTCAAGACGATAGTTACCGGATAAGGCGCAGCGGTCGGGCTGAACGGGGGGTTCGT
GCACACAGCCCAGCTTGGAGCGAACGACCTACACCGAACTGAGATACCTACAGCGTGAGCTATGAGAAAG
CGCCACGCTTCCCGAAGGGAGAAAGGCGGACAGGTATCCGGTAAGCGGCAGGGTCGGAACAGGAGAGCGC
ACGAGGGAGCTTCCAGGGGGAAACGCCTGGTATCTTTATAGTCCTGTCGGGTTTCGCCACCTCTGACTTG
AGCGTCGATTTTTGTGATGCTCGTCAGGGGGGCGGAGCCTATGGAAAAACGCCAGCAACGCGGCCTTTTT
ACGGTTCCTGGCCTTTTGCTGGCCTTTTGCTCACATGTTCTTTCCTGCGTTATCCCCTGATTCTGTGGAT
AACCGTATTACCGCCTTTGAGTGAGCTGATACCGCTCGCCGCAGCCGAACGACCGAGCGCAGCGAGTCAG
TGAGCGAGGAAGCGGAAGAGCGCCTGATGCGGTATTTTCTCCTTACGCATCTGTGCGGTATTTCACACCG
CATATGGTGCACTCTCAGTACAATCTGCTCTGATGCCGCATAGTTAAGCCAGTATACACTCCGCTATCGC
TACGTGACTGGGTCATGGCTGCGCCCCGACACCCGCCAACACCCGCTGACGCGCCCTGACGGGCTTGTCT
GCTCCCGGCATCCGCTTACAGACAAGCTGTGACCGTCTCCGGGAGCTGCATGTGTCAGAGGTTTTCACCG
TCATCACCGAAACGCGCGAGGCAGGGTGCCTTGATGTGGGCGCCGGCGGTCGAGTGGCGACGGCGCGGCT
TGTCCGCGCCCTGGTAGATTGCCTGGCCGTAGGCCAGCCATTTTTGAGCGGCCAGCGGCCGCGATAGGCC
GACGCGAAGCGGCGGGGCGTAGGGAGCGCAGCGACCGAAGGGTAGGCGCTTTTTGCAGCTCTTCGGCTGT
GCGCTGGCCAGACAGTTATGCACAGGCCAGGCGGGTTTTAAGAGTTTTAATAAGTTTTAAAGAGTTTTAG
GCGGAAAAATCGCCTTTTTTCTCTTTTATATCAGTCACTTACATGTGTGACCGGTTCCCAATGTACGGCT
TTGGGTTCCCAATGTACGGGTTCCGGTTCCCAATGTACGGCTTTGGGTTCCCAATGTACGTGCTATCCAC
AGGAAAGAGACCTTTTCGACCTTTTTCCCCTGCTAGGGCAATTTGCCCTAGCATCTGCTCCGTACATTAG
GAACCGGCGGATGCTTCGCCCTCGATCAGGTTGCGGTAGCGCATGACTAGGATCGGGCCAGCCTGCCCCG
CCTCCTCCTTCAAATCGTACTCCGGCAGGTCATTTGACCCGATCAGCTTGCGCACGGTGAAACAGAACTT
CTTGAACTCTCCGGCGCTGCCACTGCGTTCGTAGATCGTCTTGAACAACCATCTGGCTTCTGCCTTGCCT
GCGGCGCGGCGTGCCAGGCGGTAGAGAAAACGGCCGATGCCGGGATCGATCAAAAAGTAATCGGGGTGAA
CCGTCAGCACGTCCGGGTTCTTGCCTTCTGTGATCTCGCGGTACATCCAATCAGCTAGCTCGATCTCGAT
GTACTCCGGCCGCCCGGTTTCGCTCTTTACGATCTTGTAGCGGCTAATCAAGGCTTCACCCTCGGATACC
GTCACCAGGCGGCCGTTCTTGGCCTTCTTCGTACGCTGCATGGCAACGTGCGTGGTGTTTAACCGAATGC
AGGTTTCTACCAGGTCGTCTTTCTGCTTTCCGCCATCGGCTCGCCGGCAGAACTTGAGTACGTCCGCAAC
GTGTGGACGGAACACGCGGCCGGGCTTGTCTCCCTTCCCTTCCCGGTATCGGTTCATGGATTCGGTTAGA
TGGGAAACCGCCATCAGTACCAGGTCGTAATCCCACACACTGGCCATGCCGGCCGGCCCTGCGGAAACCT
CTACGTGCCCGTCTGGAAGCTCGTAGCGGATCACCTCGCCAGCTCGTCGGTCACGCTTCGACAGACGGAA
AACGGCCACGTCCATGATGCTGCGACTATCGCGGGTGCCCACGTCATAGAGCATCGGAACGAAAAAATCT
GGTTGCTCGTCGCCCTTGGGCGGCTTCCTAATCGACGGCGCACCGGCTGCCGGCGGTTGCCGGGATTCTT
TGCGGATTCGATCAGCGGCCGCTTGCCACGATTCACCGGGGCGTGCTTCTGCCTCGATGCGTTGCCGCTG
GGCGGCCTGCGCGGCCTTCAACTTCTCCACCAGGTCATCACCCAGCGCCGCGCCGATTTGTACCGGGCCG
GATGGTTTGCGACCGCTCACGCCGATTCCTCGGGCTTGGGGGTTCCAGTGCCATTGCAGGGCCGGCAGAC
AACCCAGCCGCTTACGCCTGGCCAACCGCCCGTTCCTCCACACATGGGGCATTCCACGGCGTCGGTGCCT
GGTTGTTCTTGATTTTCCATGCCGCCTCCTTTAGCCGCTAAAATTCATCTACTCATTTATTCATTTGCTC
ATTTACTCTGGTAGCTGCGCGATGTATTCAGATAGCAGCTCGGTAATGGTCTTGCCTTGGCGTACCGCGT
ACATCTTCAGCTTGGTGTGATCCTCCGCCGGCAACTGAAAGTTGACCCGCTTCATGGCTGGCGTGTCTGC
CAGGCTGGCCAACGTTGCAGCCTTGCTGCTGCGTGCGCTCGGACGGCCGGCACTTAGCGTGTTTGTGCTT
TTGCTCATTTTCTCTTTACCTCATTAACTCAAATGAGTTTTGATTTAATTTCAGCGGCCAGCGCCTGGAC
CTCGCGGGCAGCGTCGCCCTCGGGTTCTGATTCAAGAACGGTTGTGCCGGCGGCGGCAGTGCCTGGGTAG
CTCACGCGCTGCGTGATACGGGACTCAAGAATGGGCAGCTCGTACCCGGCCAGCGCCTCGGCAACCTCAC
CGCCGATGCGCGTGCCTTTGATCGCCCGCGACACGACAAAGGCCGCTTGTAGCCTTCCATCCGTGACCTC
AATGCGCTGCTTAACCAGCTCCACCAGGTCGGCGGTGGCCCATATGTCGTAAGGGCTTGGCTGCACCGGA
ATCAGCACGAAGTCGGCTGCCTTGATCGCGGACACAGCCAAGTCCGCCGCCTGGGGCGCTCCGTCGATCA
CTACGAAGTCGCGCCGGCCGATGGCCTTCACGTCGCGGTCAATCGTCGGGCGGTCGATGCCGACAACGGT
TAGCGGTTGATCTTCCCGCACGGCCGCCCAATCGCGGGCACTGCCCTGGGGATCGGAATCGACTAACAGA
ACATCGGCCCCGGCGAGTTGCAGGGCGCGGGCTAGATGGGTTGCGATGGTCGTCTTGCCTGACCCGCCTT
TCTGGTTAAGTACAGCGATAACCTTCATGCGTTCCCCTTGCGTATTTGTTTATTTACTCATCGCATCATA
TACGCAGCGACCGCATGACGCAAGCTGTTTTACTCAAATACACATCACCTTTTTAGACGGCGGCGCTCGG
TTTCTTCAGCGGCCAAGCTGGCCGGCCAGGCCGCCAGCTTGGCATCAGACAAACCGGCCAGGATTTCATG
CAGCCGCACGGTTGAGACGTGCGCGGGCGGCTCGAACACGTACCCGGCCGCGATCATCTCCGCCTCGATC
TCTTCGGTAATGAAAAACGGTTCGTCCTGGCCGTCCTGGTGCGGTTTCATGCTTGTTCCTCTTGGCGTTC
ATTCTCGGCGGCCGCCAGGGCGTCGGCCTCGGTCAATGCGTCCTCACGGAAGGCACCGCGCCGCCTGGCC
TCGGTGGGCGTCACTTCCTCGCTGCGCTCAAGTGCGCGGTACAGGGTCGAGCGATGCACGCCAAGCAGTG
CAGCCGCCTCTTTCACGGTGCGGCCTTCCTGGTCGATCAGCTCGCGGGCGTGCGCGATCTGTGCCGGGGT
GAGGGTAGGGCGGGGGCCAAACTTCACGCCTCGGGCCTTGGCGGCCTCGCGCCCGCTCCGGGTGCGGTCG
ATGATTAGGGAACGCTCGAACTCGGCAATGCCGGCGAACACGGTCAACACCATGCGGCCGGCCGGCGTGG
TGGTGTCGGCCCACGGCTCTGCCAGGCTACGCAGGCCCGCGCCGGCCTCCTGGATGCGCTCGGCAATGTC
CAGTAGGTCGCGGGTGCTGCGGGCCAGGCGGTCTAGCCTGGTCACTGTCACAACGTCGCCAGGGCGTAGG
TGGTCAAGCATCCTGGCCAGCTCCGGGCGGTCGCGCCTGGTGCCGGTGATCTTCTCGGAAAACAGCTTGG
TGCAGCCGGCCGCGTGCAGTTCGGCCCGTTGGTTGGTCAAGTCCTGGTCGTCGGTGCTGACGCGGGCATA
GCCCAGCAGGCCAGCGGCGGCGCTCTTGTTCATGGCGTAATGTCTCCGGTTCTAGTCGCAAGTATTCTAC
TTTATGCGACTAAAACACGCGACAAGAAAACGCCAGGAAAAGGGCAGGGCGGCAGCCTGTCGCGTAACTT
AGGACTTGTGCGACATGTCGTTTTCAGAAGACGGCTGCACTGAACGTCAGAAGCCGACTGCACTATAGCA
GCGGAGGGGTTGGATCAAAGTACTTTGATCCCGAGGGGAACCCTGTGGTTGGCATGCACATACAAATGGA
CGAACGGATAAACCTTTTCACGCCCTTTTAAATATCCGATTATTCTAATAAACGCTCTTTTCTCTTAG
